Addgene plasmid #160242: 908J
Purpose: CymO(2x)-Hsp70min-UASpmin-Firefly-T2A-eGFP-p10-3’UTR-Ubiquitin-Renilla-attB
Depositing lab: Omar Akbari. Depositing organization: University of California, San Diego (UCSD). Publication: Spatial control of gene expression in flies using bacterially derived binary transactivation systems. Gamez S, Vesga LC, Mendez-Sanchez SC, Akbari OS. Insect Mol Biol. 2021 Oct;30(5):461-471. doi: 10.1111/imb.12717. Epub 2021 May 24. PubMed 33963794.
Backbone
  Vector backbone: attB
  Backbone size w/o insert (bp): 7400
  Total vector size (bp): 14000
  Vector type: Insect Expression
Growth in bacteria
  Bacterial resistance: Ampicillin, 100 μg/mL
  Growth temperature: 37°C
  Growth strain: DH5alpha
  Copy number: High Copy
Gene/Insert 1
  Gene/Insert name: Cym Operator (2x) (alt name: CymO)
  Insert size (bp): 98
  Cloning method: Gateway Cloning
  Sequencing primers: 5′ Unknown
Gene/Insert 2
  Gene/Insert name: hsp70 minimal promoter (alt name: hsp70 minimal promoter)
  Species: D. melanogaster (fly)
  Insert size (bp): 130
  Cloning method: Gateway Cloning
  Sequencing primers: 5′ Unknown
Gene/Insert 3
  Gene/Insert name: p-element promoter (alt name: p-element promoter)
  Species: D. melanogaster (fly)
  Insert size (bp): 249
  Cloning method: Gateway Cloning
  Sequencing primers: 5′ Unknown
Gene/Insert 4
  Gene/Insert name: Firefly luciferase (alt name: Firefly luciferase)
  Insert size (bp): 2424
  Tag / fusion protein: T2A GFP (C terminal on insert)
  Cloning method: Gateway Cloning
  Sequencing primers: 5′ Unknown
Gene/Insert 5
  Gene/Insert name: Renilla luciferase (alt name: Renilla luciferase)
  Insert size (bp): 936
  Cloning method: Gateway Cloning
  Sequencing primers: 5′ Unknown
Gene/Insert 6
  Gene/Insert name: Ubiquitin promoter (alt name: Ubiquitin promoter)
  Insert size (bp): 1869
  Cloning method: Gateway Cloning
  Sequencing primers: 5′ Unknown
Terms and licenses: Academic/Nonprofit Terms; Industry Terms: Not Available to Industry
How to cite: 908J was a gift from Omar Akbari (Addgene plasmid # 160242 ; http://n2t.net/addgene:160242 ; RRID:Addgene_160242)
