[The description below was written by a language model from this plasmid's Addgene catalogue record and pLannotate feature annotations shown in this document.]
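Description:
908J is a roughly 14 kb Drosophila transgenesis and insect expression plasmid built on an attB backbone. It serves as the reporter (responder) half of a bacterially derived binary transactivation system based on the cumate/CymR operator. In E. coli it is maintained through a high-copy ColE1/pUC-type origin and selected with ampicillin via the AmpR gene; an f1 origin and remnants of a lacZα/lac promoter cloning region flanked by T7 and T3 promoters are also present. For fly work, a φC31 attB site allows integrase-mediated insertion into a genomic attP docking site. The mini-white gene provides an eye-colour marker for identifying transformants, and a single loxP site lies just downstream of it.

The responsive cassette begins with two CymR-binding operator sequences (annotated as the P1 and P2 CuO operators from Pseudomonas putida). These sit upstream of a minimal hsp70 promoter and a P-element-derived (UASp-type) minimal promoter. Because these promoters are minimal, transcription should depend on a CymR-based transactivator supplied separately and binding the operators. They drive firefly luciferase linked through a T2A self-cleaving peptide to EGFP, so one transcript yields both a quantitative luminescent readout and a fluorescent one. The cassette ends in a p10 3'UTR; the baculovirus-derived stretch annotated as a P74 fragment probably reflects this AcMNPV sequence. An SV40 poly(A) signal follows.

On the opposite strand, Renilla luciferase is listed as driven by a ubiquitin promoter. The promoter itself is not annotated in the feature table, but it presumably occupies the unannotated gap upstream of Rluc. This constitutive Renilla unit acts as an internal normalisation control for dual-luciferase assays. The construct is suited to measuring operator-dependent, spatially controlled gene activation in flies.
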