Features (pLannotate 1.2.2; 25 found; start..end, strand, type, name):
     28..456     -  rep_origin     f1 ori (sequence partly withheld): f1 bacteriophage origin of replication; arrow indicates direction of (+) strand synthesis
    461..618     -  CDS            lacZα (fragment): LacZα fragment of β-galactosidase; lacZ fragment
    621..639     +  promoter       T7 promoter: promoter for bacteriophage T7 RNA polymerase
    664..4783    +  gene           mini-white: white; This modified version of the white gene lacks part of the first intron.
   4790..4823    -  protein_bind   loxP: Cre-mediated recombination occurs in the 8-bp core sequence (GCATACAT). Cre recombinase
   4888..4913    +  protein_bind   CuO: CymR-binding P1 operator sequence from the p-cym operon of Pseudomonas putida (Mullick et al., 2006) CymR
   4936..4963    +  protein_bind   CuO: CymR-binding P2 operator sequence from the p-cmt operon of Pseudomonas putida (Mullick et al., 2006) CymR
   4988..5113    +  promoter       hsp70 promoter (fragment): Drosophila melanogaster hsp70Bb promoter
   5125..5210    +  misc_feature   P element 5' end (fragment): No description available
   5213..5345    +  misc_feature   P element 5' end (fragment): No description available
   5376..7025    +  CDS            luciferase: firefly luciferase; luc+; enhanced luc+ version of the luciferase gene
   7080..7799    +  CDS            EGFP: the original enhanced GFP (Yang et al., 1996) mammalian codon-optimized
   7827..8477    -  CDS            P74 (fragment): PIF0_NPVAC - Experimental evidence at protein level: Swiss-Prot protein existence level 1. Plays an essential role for oral infectivity of occlusion- derived virus (ODV) and functions also in host midgut attachment and fusion by binding to a specific host receptor. From Autographa californica nuclear polyhedrosis virus (AcMNPV).
   8496..8580    +  CDS            large T antigen (fragment): large T antigen from SV40 (simian virus 40)
   8603..8684    +  polyA_signal   SV40 poly(A) signal: SV40 polyadenylation signal
   8727..9662    -  CDS            Rluc: luciferase from the anthozoan coelenterate Renilla reniformis (sea pansy)
  11575..11644   +  protein_bind   attB: attB site for the φC31 integrase (Groth et al., 2000) phage φC31 integrase
  11863..11881   -  promoter       T3 promoter: promoter for bacteriophage T3 RNA polymerase
  11924..11946   -  protein_bind   lac operator (fragment): The lac repressor binds to the lac operator to inhibit transcription in E. coli. This inhibition can be relieved by adding lactose or isopropyl-β-D-thiogalactopyranoside (IPTG). lac repressor encoded by lacI
  11950..11980   -  promoter       lac promoter: promoter for the E. coli lac operon
  11995..12016   -  protein_bind   CAP binding site: CAP binding activates transcription in the presence of cAMP. E. coli catabolite activator protein
  12029..12121   -  CDS            lacI (fragment): lac repressor; lacI; The lac repressor binds to the lac operator to inhibit transcription in E. coli. This inhibition can be relieved by adding lactose or isopropyl-β-D-thiogalactopyranoside (IPTG).
  12304..12892   -  rep_origin     ori: high-copy-number ColE1/pMB1/pBR322/pUC origin of replication
  13063..13923   -  CDS            AmpR: β-lactamase; bla; confers resistance to ampicillin, carbenicillin, and related antibiotics
  13924..14028   -  promoter       AmpR promoter: bla
>Addgene plasmid #160242 | 908J | addgene full sequence | sequence record 316030 | Addgene NGS Result
AAATTGTAAGCGTTAATATTTTGTTAAAATTCGCGTTAAATTTTTGTTAAATCAGCTCATTTTTTAACCA
ATAGGCCGAAATCGGCAAAATCCCTTATAAATCAAAAGAATAGACCGAGATAGGGT
[37 nt withheld, positions 127-163]
AAAGAACGTGGACTCCAACGTCAAAGG
[49 nt withheld, positions 191-239]
T
[91 nt withheld, positions 241-331]
G
[124 nt withheld, positions 333-456]
CCCATTCGCCATTCAGGCTGCGCAACTGTTGGGAAGGGCGATCGGTGCGGGCCTCTTCGCTATTACGCCA
GCTGGCGAAAGGGGGATGTGCTGCAAGGCGATTAAGTTGGGTAACGCCAGGGTTTTCCCAGTCACGACGT
TGTAAAACGACGGCCAGTGAATTGTAATACGACTCACTATAGGGCGAATTGGGTACGTACCGGGCCCCTA
GTATGTATGTAAGTTAATAAAACCCATTTTTGCGGAAAGTAGATAAAAAAAACATTTTTTTTTTTTACTG
CACTGGATATCATTGAACTTATCTGATCAGTTTTAAATTTACTTCGATCCAAGGGTATTTGATGTACCAG
GTTCTTTCGATTACCTCTCACTCAAAATGACATTCCACTCAAAGTCAGCGCTGTTTGCCTCCTTCTCTGT
CCACAGAAATATCGCCGTCTCTTTCGCCGCTGCGTCCGCTATCTCTTTCGCCACCGTTTGTAGCGTTACG
TAGCGTCAATGTCCGCCTTCAGTTGCATTTTGTCAGCGGTTTCGTGACGAAGCTCCAAGCGGTTTACGCC
ATCAATTAAACACAAAGTGCTGTGCCAAAACTCCTCTCGCTTCTTATTTTTGTTTGTTTTTTGAGTGATT
GGGGTGGTGATTGGTTTTGGGTGGGTAAGCAGGGGAAAGTGTGAAAAATCCCGGCAATGGGCCAAGAGGA
TCAGGAGCTATTAATTCGCGGAGGCAGCAAACACCCATCTGCCGAGCATCTGAACAATGTGAGTAGTACA
TGTGCATACATCTTAAGTTCACTTGATCTATAGGAACTGCGATTGCAACATCAAATTGTCTGCGGCGTGA
GAACTGCGACCCACAAAAATCCCAAACCGCAATTGCACAAACAAATAGTGACACGAAACAGATTATTCTG
GTAGCTGTTCTCGCTATATAAGACAATTTTTGAGATCATATCATGATCAAGACATCTAAAGGCATTCATT
TTCGACTATATTCTTTTTTACAAAAAATATAACAACCAGATATTTTAAGCTGATCCTAGATGCACAAAAA
ATAAATAAAAGTATAAACCTACTTCGTAGGATACTTCGGGGTACTTTTTGTTCGGGGTTAGATGAGCATA
ACGCTTGTAGTTGATATTTGAGATCCCCTATCATTGCAGGGTGACAGCGGAGCGGCTTCGCAGAGCTGCA
TTAACCAGGGCTTCGGGCAGGCCAAAAACTACGGCACGCTCCGGCCACCCAGTCCGCCGGAGGACTCCGG
TTCAGGGAGCGGCCAACTAGCCGAGAACCTCACCTATGCCTGGCACAATATGGACATCTTTGGGGCGGTC
AATCAGCCGGGCTCCGGATGGCGGCAGCTGGTCAACCGGACACGCGGACTATTCTGCAACGAGCGACACA
TACCGGCGCCCAGGAAACATTTGCTCAAGAACGGTGAGTTTCTATTCGCAGTCGGCTGATCTGTGTGAAA
TCTTAATAAAGGGTCCAATTACCAATTTGAAACTCAGTTTGCGGCGTGGCCTATCCGGGCGAACTTTTGG
CCGTGATGGGCAGTTCCGGTGCCGGAAAGACGACCCTGCTGAATGCCCTTGCCTTTCGATCGCCGCAGGG
CATCCAAGTATCGCCATCCGGGATGCGACTGCTCAATGGCCAACCTGTGGACGCCAAGGAGATGCAGGCC
AGGTGCGCCTATGTCCAGCAGGATGACCTCTTTATCGGCTCCCTAACGGCCAGGGAACACCTGATTTTCC
AAGCCATGGTGCGGATGCCACGACATCTGACCTATCGGCAGCGAGTGGCCCGCGTGGATCAGGTGATCCA
GGAGCTTTCGCTCAGCAAATGTCAGCACACGATCATCGGTGTGCCCGGCAGGGTGAAAGGTCTGTCCGGC
GGAGAAAGGAAGCGTCTGGCATTCGCCTCCGAGGCTCTAACCGATCCGCCGCTTCTGATCTGCGATGAGC
CCACCTCCGGACTGGACTCCTTTACCGCCCACAGCGTCGTCCAGGTGCTGAAGAAGCTGTCGCAGAAGGG
CAAGACCGTCATCCTGACCATTCATCAGCCGTCTTCCGAGCTGTTTGAGCTCTTTGACAAGATCCTTCTG
ATGGCCGAGGGCAGGGTAGCTTTCTTGGGCACTCCCAGCGAAGCCGTCGACTTCTTTTCCTAGTGAGTTC
GATGTGTTTATTAAGGGTATCTAGTATTACATAACATCTCAACTCCTATCCAGCGTGGGTGCCCAGTGTC
CTACCAACTACAATCCGGCGGACTTTTACGTACAGGTGTTGGCCGTTGTGCCCGGACGGGAGATCGAGTC
CCGTGATCGGATCGCCAAGATATGCGACAATTTTGCCATTAGCAAAGTAGCCCGGGATATGGAGCAGTTG
TTGGCCACCAAAAATCTGGAGAAGCCACTGGAGCAGCCGGAGAATGGGTACACCTACAAGGCCACCTGGT
TCATGCAGTTCCGGGCGGTCCTGTGGCGATCCTGGCTGTCGGTGCTCAAGGAACCACTCCTCGTAAAAGT
GCGACTTATTCAGACAACGGTGAGTGGTTCCAGTGGAAACAAATGATATAACGCTTACAATTCTTGGAAA
CAAATTCGCTAGATTTTAGATAGAATTGCCTGATTCCACACCCTTCTTAGTTTTTTTCAATGAGATGTAT
AGTTTATAGTTTTGCAGAAGATAAATAAATTTCATTTAACTCGCGAATATTAATGAGATGCGAGTAACAT
TTTAATTTGCAGATGGTTGCCATCTTGATTGGCCTCATCTTTTTGGGCCAACAACTCACGCAAGTGGGTG
TGATGAATATCAACGGAGCCATCTTCCTCTTCCTGACCAACATGACCTTTCAAAACGTCTTTGCCACGAT
AAATGTAAGTCATGTTTAGAATACATTTGCATTTCAATAATTTACTAACTTTCTAATGAATCGATTCGAT
TTAGGTGTTCACCTCAGAGCTGCCAGTTTTTATGAGGGAGGCCCGAAGTCGACTTTATCGCTGTGACACA
TACTTTCTGGGCAAAACGATTGCCGAATTGCCGCTTTTTCTCACAGTGCCACTGGTCTTCACGGCGATTG
CCTATCCGATGATCGGACTGCGGGCCGGAGTGCTGCACTTCTTCAACTGCCTGGCGCTGGTCACTCTGGT
GGCCAATGTGTCAACGTCCTTCGGATATCTAATATCCTGCGCCAGCTCCTCGACCTCGATGGCGCTGTCT
GTGGGTCCGCCGGTTATCATACCATTCCTGCTCTTTGGCGGCTTCTTCTTGAACTCGGGCTCGGTGCCAG
TATACCTCAAATGGTTGTCGTACCTCTCATGGTTCCGTTACGCCAACGAGGGTCTGCTGATTAACCAATG
GGCGGACGTGGAGCCGGGCGAAATTAGCTGCACATCGTCGAACACCACGTGCCCCAGTTCGGGCAAGGTC
ATCCTGGAGACGCTTAACTTCTCCGCCGCCGATCTGCCGCTGGACTACGTGGGTCTGGCCATTCTCATCG
TGAGCTTCCGGGTGCTCGCATATCTGGCTCTAAGACTTCGGGCCCGACGCAAGGAGTAGCCGACATATAT
CCGAAATAACTGCTTGTTTTTTTTTTTTACCATTATTACCATCGTGTTTACTGTTTATTGCCCCCTCAAA
AAGCTAATGTAATTATATTTGTGCCAATAAAAACAAGATATGACCTATAGAATACAAGTATTTCCCCTTC
GAACATCCCCACAAGTAGACTTTGGATTTGTCTTCTAACCAAAAGACTTACACACCTGCATACCTTACAT
CAAAAACTCGTTTATCGCTACATAAAACACCGGGATATATTTTTTATATACATACTTTTCAAATCGCGCG
CCCTCTTCATAATTCACCTCCACCACACCACGTTTCGTAGTTGCTCTTTCGCTGTCTCCCACCCGCTCTC
CGCAACACATTCACCTTTTGTTCGACGACCTTGGAGCGACTGTCGTTAGTTCCGCGCGATTCGGTTCGCT
CAAATGGTTCCGAGTGGTTCATTTCGTCTCAATAGAAATTAGTAATAAATATTTGTATGTACAATTTATT
TGCTCCAATATATTTGTATATATTTCCCTCACAGCTATATTTATTCTAATTTAATATTATGACTTTTTAA
GGTAATTTTTTGTGACCTGTTCGGAGTGATTAGCGTTACAATTTGAACTGAAAGTGACATCCAGTGTTTG
TTCCTTGTGTAGATGCATCTCAAAAAAATGGTGGGCATAATAGTGTTGTTTATATATATCAAAAATAACA
ACTATAATAATAAGAATACATTTAATTTAGAAAATGCTTGGATTTCACTGGAACTAGGCTAGCATAACTT
CGTATAATGTATGCTATACGAAGTTATGCTAGCGGATCCGGGAATTGGGAATTGGGCAATATTTAAATGG
CGGCTCGAGTCGCGACAAGAAAGAAACAAACCAACCTGTCTGTATTATCTCCACAGCAGTTTTTTTGAAA
ACAAACAGACAATCTGGTCTGTTTGTATTATAAGTAATTAATTAAGGAGCGCCGGAGTATAAATAGAGGC
GCTTCGTCTACGGAGCGACAATTCAATTCAAACAAGCAAAGTGAACACGTCGCTAAGCGAAAGCTAAGCA
AATAAACAAGCGCAGCTGAACAAGCTAAACAATCTGCCAGGCCTCCGTAGCTTACCGAAGTATACACTTA
AATTCAGTGCACGTTTGCTTGTTGAGAGGAAAGGTTGTGTGCGGACGAATTTTTTTTTGAAAACCGGTGA
TAGAGCCTGAACCAGAAAAGATAAAAGAAGGCTATACCAGTGGGAGTACACAAACAGAGTAAGTTTGAAT
AGTAAAAAAAATCATTTATGTAAACAATAACGTGACTGTGCGTTAGGTCCTGTTCATTGGTACCCGCCCG
GGGATCAGAATTGCCTAGGATGGAAGACGCCAAAAACATAAAGAAAGGCCCGGCGCCATTCTATCCGCTG
GAAGATGGAACCGCTGGAGAGCAACTGCATAAGGCTATGAAGAGATACGCCCTGGTTCCTGGAACAATTG
CTTTTACAGATGCACATATCGAGGTGGACATCACTTACGCTGAGTACTTCGAAATGTCCGTTCGGTTGGC
AGAAGCTATGAAACGATATGGGCTGAATACAAATCACAGAATCGTCGTATGCAGTGAAAACTCTCTTCAA
TTCTTTATGCCGGTGTTGGGCGCGTTATTTATCGGAGTTGCAGTTGCGCCCGCGAACGACATTTATAATG
AACGTGAATTGCTCAACAGTATGGGCATTTCGCAGCCTACCGTGGTGTTCGTTTCCAAAAAGGGGTTGCA
AAAAATTTTGAACGTGCAAAAAAAGCTCCCAATCATCCAAAAAATTATTATCATGGATTCTAAAACGGAT
TACCAGGGATTTCAGTCGATGTACACGTTCGTCACATCTCATCTACCTCCCGGTTTTAATGAATACGATT
TTGTGCCAGAGTCCTTCGATAGGGACAAGACAATTGCACTGATCATGAACTCCTCTGGATCTACTGGTCT
GCCTAAAGGTGTCGCTCTGCCTCATAGAACTGCCTGCGTGAGATTCTCGCATGCCAGAGATCCTATTTTT
GGCAATCAAATCATTCCGGATACTGCGATTTTAAGTGTTGTTCCATTCCATCACGGTTTTGGAATGTTTA
CTACACTCGGATATTTGATATGTGGATTTCGAGTCGTCTTAATGTATAGATTTGAAGAAGAGCTGTTTCT
GAGGAGCCTTCAGGATTACAAGATTCAAAGTGCGCTGCTGGTGCCAACCCTATTCTCCTTCTTCGCCAAA
AGCACTCTGATTGACAAATACGATTTATCTAATTTACACGAAATTGCTTCTGGTGGCGCTCCCCTCTCTA
AGGAAGTCGGGGAAGCGGTTGCCAAGAGGTTCCATCTGCCAGGTATCAGGCAAGGATATGGGCTCACTGA
GACTACATCAGCTATTCTGATTACACCCGAGGGGGATGATAAACCGGGCGCGGTCGGTAAAGTTGTTCCA
TTTTTTGAAGCGAAGGTTGTGGATCTGGATACCGGGAAAACGCTGGGCGTTAATCAAAGAGGCGAACTGT
GTGTGAGAGGTCCTATGATTATGTCCGGTTATGTAAACAATCCGGAAGCGACCAACGCCTTGATTGACAA
GGATGGATGGCTACATTCTGGAGACATAGCTTACTGGGACGAAGACGAACACTTCTTCATCGTTGACCGC
CTGAAGTCTCTGATTAAGTACAAAGGCTATCAGGTGGCTCCCGCTGAATTGGAATCCATCTTGCTCCAAC
ACCCCAACATCTTCGACGCAGGTGTCGCAGGTCTTCCCGACGATGACGCCGGTGAACTTCCCGCCGCCGT
TGTTGTTTTGGAGCACGGAAAGACGATGACGGAAAAAGAGATCGTGGATTACGTCGCCAGTCAAGTAACA
ACCGCGAAAAAGTTGCGCGGAGGAGTTGTGTTTGTGGACGAAGTACCGAAAGGTCTTACCGGAAAACTCG
ACGCAAGAAAAATCAGAGAGATCCTCATAAAGGCCAAGAAGGGCGGAAAGATCGCCGTGGAGGGCAGAGG
AAGTCTTCTAACATGCGGTGACGTGGAGGAGAATCCCGGCCCTATGGTGAGCAAGGGCGAGGAGCTGTTC
ACCGGGGTGGTGCCCATCCTGGTCGAGCTGGACGGCGACGTAAACGGCCACAAGTTCAGCGTGTCCGGCG
AGGGCGAGGGCGATGCCACCTACGGCAAGCTGACCCTGAAGTTCATCTGCACCACCAGCAAGCTGCCCGT
GCCCTGGCCCACCCTCGTGACCACCCTGACCTACGGCGTGCAGTGCTTCAGCCGCTACCCCGACCACATG
AAGCAGCACGACTTCTTCAAGTCCGCCATGCCCGAAGGCTACGTCCAGGAGCGCACCATCTTCTTCAAGG
ACGACGGCAACTACAAGACCCGCGCCGAGGTGAAGTTCGAGGGCGACACCCTGGTGAACCGCATCGAGCT
GAAGGGCATCGACTTCAAGGAGGACGGCAACATCCTGGGGCACAAGCTGGAGTACAACTACAACAGCCAC
AACGTCTATATCATGGCCGACAAGCAGAAGAACGGCATCAAGGTGAACTTCAAGATCCGCCACAACATCG
AGGACGGCAGCGTGCAGCTCGCCGACCACTACCAGCAGAACACCCCCATCGGCGACGGCCCCGTGCTGCT
GCCCGACAACCACTACCTGAGCACCCAGTCCGCCCTGAGCAAAGACCCCAACGAGAAGCGCGATCACATG
GTCCTGCTGGAGTTCGTGACCGCCGCCGGGATCACTCTCGGCATGGACGAGCTGTACAAGTAAGCGATCG
CCTAGAATGAATCGTTTTTAAAATAACAAATCAATTGTTTTATAATATTCGTACGATTCTTTGATTATGT
AATAAAATGTGATCATTAGGAAGATTACGAAAAATATAAAAAATATGAGTTCTGTGTGTATAACAAATGC
TGTAAACGCCACAATTGTGTTTGTTGCAAATAAACCCATGATTATTTGATTAAAATTGTTGTTTTCTTTG
TTCATAGACAATAGTGTGTTTTGCCTAAACGTGTACTGCATAAACTCCATGCGAGTGTATAGCGAGCTAG
TGGCTAACGCTTGCCCCACCAAAGTAGATTCGTCAAAATCCTCAATTTCATCACCCTCCTCCAAGTTTAA
CATTTGGCCGTCGGAATTAACTTCTAAAGATGCCACATAATCTAATAAATGAAATAGAGATTCAAACGTG
GCGTCATCGTCCGTTTCGACCATTTCCGAAAAGAACTCGGGCATAAACTCTATGATTTCTCTGGACGTGG
TGTTGTCGAAACTCTCAAAGTACGCAGTCAGGAACGTGCGCGACATGTCGTCGGGAAACTCGCGCGGAAA
CATGTTGTTGTAACCGAACGGGTCCCATAGCGCCAAAACCAAATCTGCCAGCGTCAATAGAATGAGCACG
ATGCCGACAATGGAGCTGGCTTGGATAGCGATTCGAGTTAACGGCCCTTAAGGGTCGACTGATCATAATC
AGCCATACCACATTTGTAGAGGTTTTACTTGCTTTAAAAAACCTCCCACACCTCCCCCTGAACCTGAAAC
ATAAAATGAATGCAATTGTTGTTGTTAACTTGTTTATTGCAGCTTATAATGGTTACAAATAAAGCAATAG
CATCACAAATTTCACAAATAAAGCATTTTTTTCACTGCATTCTAGTTGTGGTTTGTCCAAACTCATCAAT
GTGGCGCGCCTTATTGTTCATTTTTGAGAACTCGCTCAACGAACGATTTGATATATTTTCCCATTTCATC
AGGTGCATCTTCTTGCGAAAAATGAAGACCTTTTACTTTGACAAATTCAGTATTAGGAAACTTCTTGGCA
CCTTCAACAATAGCATTGGAAAAGAATCCTGGGTCCGATTCAATAAACATTTTTGGTAAATCATCACTTG
CACGTAGATAAGCATTATAATTCCTAACAATTTGTACAACGTCAGGTTTACCACCTTTTACTAACGGGAT
TTCACGAGGCCATGATAATGTTGGACGACGAACTTCACCTTTCTCTTTGAATGGTTCAAGATATGCTGCA
AATTCTTCTGGTTCTAACTTTCTCATGATTTTTGATGGCAACATGGTTTCCACGAAGAAGTTATTCTCCA
AAACCATTTTTTCTCCTTCTTCAGATTTGATCAACGCAATATCTTCTTCAATATCAGGCCATTCATCCCA
TGATTCAATCACATCTACTACACTTTCAGCGTGAACTATTGCTTTGATCTTATCTTGATGCTCATAGCTA
TAATGAAATGCCAAACAAGCACCCCAATCATGGCCGACAAAAATGATCTTCTTTGGTAAATTAAGAAGTT
CAAACCATGCAGTAAGATATTTGTAATGATCAAGTAACCTATAAGAACCATTACCAGATTTGCCTGATTT
GCCCATACCAATAAGGTCTGGTATAATACACCGCGCTACTGGCTCAATATGTGGCACAACATGTCGCCAT
AAATAAGAAGAGGCCGCGTTACCATGTAAAAAAATAACAGCATTTTCTGCATGTTTTTCTGAATCATAAT
AATTAATAAATGAATCAAGAACATTCATTTGTTTACATCTGGCCCACCACTGCGGACCAGTTATCATCCG
TTTCCTTTGTTCTGGATCATAAACTTTCGAAGTCATGCGGCCGCTCTGCGGGTCAAAATAGAGATGTGGA
AAATTAGTACGAAATCAAATGAGTTTCGTTGAAATTACAAAACTATTGAAACTAACTTCCTGGCTGGGGA
ATAAAAATGGGAAACTTATTTATCGACGCCAACTTTGTTGAGAAACCCCTATTAACCCTCTACGAATATT
GGAACAAAGGAAAGCGAAGAAACAGGGAACAAAGGGTAGTTGAGAAACCTTTGTTCCGTTGCTTCGTCAT
CGTTTTCGTGTTGCGAGTGTGTGCATGTATATATACACAGCTGAAATGCATGCATACACATTATTTTGTG
TGTATATGGTGACGTCACAACTACAAGCAATAAGAAATTTTCAGACGTGGCTTTGTTTAAGCAACCTACT
CTATTTCAGCTAAAAATAAGTGGATTTCGTTGGTAAAATACTTCAATTAACTAAACAACTAACTAATAAC
ATGCACACAAATGCAATATGTGCGTTCGTGATTTCTCGAATTTTCAAATGCGTCACTGCGAATTTCACAA
TTTGCCAATAAATCTTGGCGAAAATCAACACGCAAGTTTTATTTATAGATTTGTTTGCGTTTTGATGCCA
ATTCATTGGGAAAACAAGATGCGTGGCTGCCAATTTCTTATTTTGTAATTACGTAGAGCGTTGAATAAAA
AAAAAATGGCCGAACAAAGACCTTGAAATGCAGTTTTTCTTGAAATTACTCAACGTCTTGTTGCTCTTAT
TACTAATTGGTAACAGCGAGTTAAAAACTTACGTTTCTTGTGACTTTCGAGAATGTTCTTTTAATTGTAC
TTTAATCACCAACAATTAAGTATAAATTTTTCGCTGATTGCGCTTTACTTTCTACTTGTACTTGCTGCTG
CAAATGTCAATTGGTTTTGAAGGCGACCGTTCGCGAACGCTGTTTATATACCTTCGGTGTCCGTTGAAAA
TCACTAAAAAATACCGTAGTGTTCGTAACACTTTAGTACAGAGAAAAAAAATTGTGCCGAAATGTTTTTG
ATACGTACGAATACCTTGTATTAAAATTTTTTATGATTTCTGTGTATCACTTTTTTTTTGTGTTTTTCGT
TTAAACTCACCACAGTACAAAACAATAAAATATTTTTAAGACAATTTCAAATTGAGACCTTTCTCGTACT
GACTTGACCGGCTGAATGAGGATTTCTACCTAGACGACCTACTTCTTACCATGACATTGAATGCAATGCC
ACCTTTGATCTAAACTTACAAAAGTCCAAGGCTTGTTAGGATTGGTGTTTTGGAATTTAAGACCCTTGTT
AGTTTGCTTTTGAAATAGCACTGTCTTCTCTACCGGCTATAATTTTGAAACTCGCAGCTTGACTGGAAAT
TTAAAAAGTAATTCTGTGTAGGTAAAGGGTGTTTTAAAAGTGTGATGTGTTGAGCGTTGCGGCAACGACT
GCTATTTATGTATATATTTTCAAAACTTATTGTTTTTGAAGTGTTTTAAATGGAGCTATCTGGCAACGCT
GCGCATAATCTTACACAAGCTTTTCTTAATCCATTTTTAAGTGAAATTTGTTTATACTCTTTCGGCAAAT
AATTGTTAAATCGCTTTAAGTGGGCTTACATCTGGATAAGTAATGAAAACCTGCATATTATAATATTAAA
ACATATAATCCACTGTGCTTTCCCCGTGTGTGGCCATATACCTAAAAAAGTTTATTTTCGCAGAGCCCCG
CACGGTCACACTACGGTTCGGCGATTTTCGATTTTGGACAGTACTGATTGCAAGCGCACCGAAAGCAAAA
TGGAGCTGGAGATTTTGAACGCGAAGAACAGCAAGCCGTACGGCAAGGTGAAGGTGCCCTCCGGCGCCAC
GCCCATCGGCGATCTGCGCGTCTAGAGATCCACTAGTGTCGACGATGTAGGTCACGGTCTCGAAGCCGCG
GTGCGGGTGCCAGGGCGTGCCCTTGGGCTCCCCGGGCGCGTACTCCACCTCACCCATCTGGTCCATCATG
ATGAACGGGTCGAGGTGGCGGTAGTTGATCCCGGCGAACGCGCGGCGCACCGGGAAGCCCTCGCCCTCGA
AACCGCTGGGCGCGGTGGTCACGGTGAGCACGGGACGTGCGACGGCGTCGGCGGGTGCGGATACGCGGGG
CAGCGTCAGCGGGTTCTCGACGGTCACGGCGGGCATGTCGACACTAGTTCTAGCCAGCTTTTGTTCCCTT
TAGTGAGGGTTAATTTCGAGCTTGGCGTAATCATGGTCATAGCTGTTTCCTGTGTGAAATTGTTATCCGC
TCACAATTCCACACAACATACGAGCCGGAAGCATAAAGTGTAAAGCCTGGGGTGCCTAATGAGTGAGCTA
ACTCACATTAATTGCGTTGCGCTCACTGCCCGCTTTCCAGTCGGGAAACCTGTCGTGCCAGCTGCATTAA
TGAATCGGCCAACGCGCGGGGAGAGGCGGTTTGCGTATTGGGCGCTCTTCCGCTTCCTCGCTCACTGACT
CGCTGCGCTCGGTCGTTCGGCTGCGGCGAGCGGTATCAGCTCACTCAAAGGCGGTAATACGGTTATCCAC
AGAATCAGGGGATAACGCAGGAAAGAACATGTGAGCAAAAGGCCAGCAAAAGGCCAGGAACCGTAAAAAG
GCCGCGTTGCTGGCGTTTTTCCATAGGCTCCGCCCCCCTGACGAGCATCACAAAAATCGACGCTCAAGTC
AGAGGTGGCGAAACCCGACAGGACTATAAAGATACCAGGCGTTTCCCCCTGGAAGCTCCCTCGTGCGCTC
TCCTGTTCCGACCCTGCCGCTTACCGGATACCTGTCCGCCTTTCTCCCTTCGGGAAGCGTGGCGCTTTCT
CATAGCTCACGCTGTAGGTATCTCAGTTCGGTGTAGGTCGTTCGCTCCAAGCTGGGCTGTGTGCACGAAC
CCCCCGTTCAGCCCGACCGCTGCGCCTTATCCGGTAACTATCGTCTTGAGTCCAACCCGGTAAGACACGA
CTTATCGCCACTGGCAGCAGCCACTGGTAACAGGATTAGCAGAGCGAGGTATGTAGGCGGTGCTACAGAG
TTCTTGAAGTGGTGGCCTAACTACGGCTACACTAGAAGAACAGTATTTGGTATCTGCGCTCTGCTGAAGC
CAGTTACCTTCGGAAAAAGAGTTGGTAGCTCTTGATCCGGCAAACAAACCACCGCTGGTAGCGGTGGTTT
TTTTGTTTGCAAGCAGCAGATTACGCGCAGAAAAAAAGGATCTCAAGAAGATCCTTTGATCTTTTCTACG
GGGTCTGACGCTCAGTGGAACGAAAACTCACGTTAAGGGATTTTGGTCATGAGATTATCAAAAAGGATCT
TCACCTAGATCCTTTTAAATTAAAAATGAAGTTTTAAATCAATCTAAAGTATATATGAGTAAACTTGGTC
TGACAGTTACCAATGCTTAATCAGTGAGGCACCTATCTCAGCGATCTGTCTATTTCGTTCATCCATAGTT
GCCTGACTCCCCGTCGTGTAGATAACTACGATACGGGAGGGCTTACCATCTGGCCCCAGTGCTGCAATGA
TACCGCGAGACCCACGCTCACCGGCTCCAGATTTATCAGCAATAAACCAGCCAGCCGGAAGGGCCGAGCG
CAGAAGTGGTCCTGCAACTTTATCCGCCTCCATCCAGTCTATTAATTGTTGCCGGGAAGCTAGAGTAAGT
AGTTCGCCAGTTAATAGTTTGCGCAACGTTGTTGCCATTGCTACAGGCATCGTGGTGTCACGCTCGTCGT
TTGGTATGGCTTCATTCAGCTCCGGTTCCCAACGATCAAGGCGAGTTACATGATCCCCCATGTTGTGCAA
AAAAGCGGTTAGCTCCTTCGGTCCTCCGATCGTTGTCAGAAGTAAGTTGGCCGCAGTGTTATCACTCATG
GTTATGGCAGCACTGCATAATTCTCTTACTGTCATGCCATCCGTAAGATGCTTTTCTGTGACTGGTGAGT
ACTCAACCAAGTCATTCTGAGAATAGTGTATGCGGCGACCGAGTTGCTCTTGCCCGGCGTCAATACGGGA
TAATACCGCGCCACATAGCAGAACTTTAAAAGTGCTCATCATTGGAAAACGTTCTTCGGGGCGAAAACTC
TCAAGGATCTTACCGCTGTTGAGATCCAGTTCGATGTAACCCACTCGTGCACCCAACTGATCTTCAGCAT
CTTTTACTTTCACCAGCGTTTCTGGGTGAGCAAAAACAGGAAGGCAAAATGCCGCAAAAAAGGGAATAAG
GGCGACACGGAAATGTTGAATACTCATACTCTTCCTTTTTCAATATTATTGAAGCATTTATCAGGGTTAT
TGTCTCATGAGCGGATACATATTTGAATGTATTTAGAAAAATAAACAAATAGGGGTTCCGCGCACATTTC
CCCGAAAAGTGCCACCT
