>Addgene plasmid #160242 | 908J | depositor partial sequence | sequence record 310305 | CymO (2x)
TCGCGACAAGAAAGAAACAAACCAACCTGTCTGTATTATCTCCACAGCAGTTTTTTTGAAAACAAACAGA
CAATCTGGTCTGTTTGTATTATAAGTAA
